>Addgene plasmid #8416 | pLTR PKC alpha | addgene partial sequence | sequence record 17005 | MMLV-F 5'-atcagttcgcttctcgcttc-3'
AGCCCACAACCCCTCACTCGGCGCGCCAGTCCTCCGATTGACTGAGTCGCCCCGACCTCGAGGAATTCCG
CAGCGAGCCAGAGAGCCGGAGAGAGCCAGAGAGAGCGGCTCGGCTCCCAGCTCCGAGTAGCGCAGCGCCC
GCCCGGCTCTCCCGGGCCACCGCCGCCACCACCGCACCTCATCAGCACCGCCACCTCGGCCGCCGCCCCC
GCCCACCCCGGCCCTCCCCGGCTGCTGCTCCCCGGCGGAGGCAAGAGGTGGTTGGGGGGAACCATGGCTG
ACGTTTACCCGGCCAACGACTCCACGGCGTCTCAGGACGTGGCCAACCGCTTCGCCCGCAAAGGGGCGCT
GAGGCAGAAGAACGTGCATGAGGTGAAAGACCACAAATTCATCGCCCGCTTCTTCAAGCAACCCACCTTC
TGCAGCCACTGCACCGACTTCATCTGGGGGTTTGGGAAACAAGGCTTCCAGTGCCAAGTTTGCTGTTTTG
TGGTTCATAAGAGGTGCCATGAGTTCGTTACGTTCTCTTGTCCGGGTGCGGATAAGGGACCTGACACTGA
CGACCCCAGGAGCAAGCACAAGTTCAAAGTCCACACATACGGAGGCCCTACCTTCTGTGATCACTGTGGG
TCCCTGCTCTATGGACTTATCCACCAAGGGATGAAATGTGACACCTGCGACATGAATGTTCACAAGCAGT
