[The description below was written by a language model from this plasmid's Addgene catalogue record.]
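Description:
pLTR PKC alpha is a mammalian expression plasmid carrying the mouse protein kinase C alpha cDNA (Prkca), an insert of about 2.5 kb cloned by restriction enzyme methods into the roughly 7.8 kb pLTR backbone. It is maintained in E. coli as a high-copy plasmid under ampicillin selection. For selection in mammalian cells the record lists xanthine-guanine phosphoribosyltransferase (the bacterial gpt marker), which lets transfected cells use xanthine for purine synthesis. Such cells can therefore survive in medium where de novo purine synthesis is blocked, typically with mycophenolic acid.

The record does not explicitly state the promoter, and no feature table is provided. The backbone name suggests expression from a retroviral long terminal repeat, but this cannot be confirmed from the fields given, and neither can the origin of replication or the polyadenylation signals. No epitope tags, fusions or mutations are recorded, so the insert appears to encode the unmodified kinase.

PKC alpha is a conventional, calcium- and diacylglycerol-dependent serine/threonine kinase and a major cellular receptor for phorbol esters. According to the associated publication, the construct belongs to a study that compared individual PKC isoforms for their ability to mediate phorbol ester-induced myeloid differentiation. That work attributed the activity to the alpha and delta isoforms and not to beta II, epsilon, zeta or eta. The plasmid is thus suited to stable overexpression of PKC alpha in mammalian cells to examine isoform-specific signalling and differentiation responses.
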