Addgene plasmid #8416: pLTR PKC alpha
Depositing lab: Frederic Mushinski. Depositing organization: National Cancer Institute (NCI). Publication: Phorbol ester-induced myeloid differentiation is mediated by protein kinase C-alpha and -delta and not by protein kinase C-beta II, -epsilon, -zeta, and -eta. Mischak H, Pierce JH, Goodnight J, Kazanietz MG, Blumberg PM, Mushinski JF. J Biol Chem 1993 Sep 25;268(27):20110-5. PubMed 8376369.
Backbone
  Vector backbone: pLTR
  Backbone size w/o insert (bp): 7835
  Vector type: Mammalian Expression
  Selectable markers: xanthine-guanine phosphophorbosyltransferase (Mulligan and Berg, 1981)
Growth in bacteria
  Bacterial resistance: Ampicillin, 100 μg/mL
  Growth temperature: 37°C
  Growth strain: DH5alpha
  Copy number: High Copy
Gene/Insert
  Gene/Insert name: Mouse Protein Kinase C alpha (alt names: Protein Kinase C alpha; PKC alpha)
  Species: M. musculus (mouse)
  Insert size (bp): 2500
  GenBank ID: M25811
  Entrez Gene: Prkca (a.k.a. Pkca)
  Cloning method: Restriction Enzyme
  Sequencing primers: 5′ n/a
Resource information
  A portion of this plasmid was derived from a plasmid made by: PKC alpha was a gift from Dr. Stefan Rose-John. pLTR was a gift from Dr. Nachman Mazurek (map of empty pLTR backbone uploaded here).
Terms and licenses: Academic/Nonprofit Terms; Industry Terms: Not Available to Industry
How to cite: pLTR PKC alpha was a gift from Frederic Mushinski (Addgene plasmid # 8416 ; http://n2t.net/addgene:8416 ; RRID:Addgene_8416)
